>Addgene plasmid #196622 | pVRC8400-SARS-CoV-2-S2P-XBB-AVI | addgene full sequence | sequence record 385181 | Addgene NGS Result
TCGCGCGTTTCGGTGATGACGGTGAAAACCTCTGACACATGCAGCTCCCGGAGACGGTCACAGCTTGTCT
GTAAGCGGATGCCGGGAGCAGACAAGCCCGTCAGGGCGCGTCAGCGGGTGTTGGCGGGTGTCGGGGCTGG
CTTAACTATGCGGCATCAGAGCAGATTGTACTGAGAGTGCACCATATGCGGTGTGAAATACCGCACAGAT
GCGTAAGGAGAAAATACCGCATCAGATTGGCTATTGGCCATTGCATACGTTGTATCCATATCATAATATG
TACATTTATATTGGCTCATGTCCAACATTACCGCCATGTTGACATTGATTATTGACTAGTTATTAATAGT
AATCAATTACGGGGTCATTAGTTCATAGCCCATATATGGAGTTCCGCGTTACATAACTTACGGTAAATGG
CCCGCCTGGCTGACCGCCCAACGACCCCCGCCCATTGACGTCAATAATGACGTATGTTCCCATAGTAACG
CCAATAGGGACTTTCCATTGACGTCAATGGGTGGAGTATTTACGGTAAACTGCCCACTTGGCAGTACATC
AAGTGTATCATATGCCAAGTACGCCCCCTATTGACGTCAATGACGGTAAATGGCCCGCCTGGCATTATGC
CCAGTACATGACCTTATGGGACTTTCCTACTTGGCAGTACATCTACGTATTAGTCATCGCTATTACCATG
GTGATGCGGTTTTGGCAGTACATCAATGGGCGTGGATAGCGGTTTGACTCACGGGGATTTCCAAGTCTCC
ACCCCATTGACGTCAATGGGAGTTTGTTTTGGCACCAAAATCAACGGGACTTTCCAAAATGTCGTAACAA
CTCCGCCCCATTGACGCAAATGGGCGGTAGGCGTGTACGGTGGGAGGTCTATATAAGCAGAGCTCGTTTA
GTGAACCGTCAGATCGCCTGGAGACGCCATCCACGCTGTTTTGACCTCCATAGAAGACACCGGGACCGAT
CCAGCCTCCATCGGCTCGCATCTCTCCTTCACGCGCCCGCCGCCCTACCTGAGGCCGCCATCCACGCCGG
TTGAGTCGCGTTCTGCCGCCTCCCGCCTGTGGTGCCTCCTGAACTGCGTCCGCCGTCTAGGTAAGTTTAA
AGCTCAGGTCGAGACCGGGCCTTTGTCCGGCGCTCCCTTGGAGCCTACCTAGACTCAGCCGGCTCTCCAC
GCTTTGCCTGACCCTGCTTGCTCAACTCTAGTTAACGGTGGAGGGCAGTGTAGTCTGAGCAGTACTCGTT
GCTGCCGCGCGCGCCACCAGACATAATAGCTGACAGACTAACAGACTGTTCCTTTCCATGGGTCTTTTCT
GCAGTCACCGTCGTCGACACGTGTGATCAGATATCGCGGCCGCTCTAGACCACCATGGGATGGTCATGTA
TCATCCTTTTTCTAGTAGCAACTGCAACCGGTGTACATTCCGCACCAGAGCTGCTGGGAGGACCTAGCGT
GTTCCTGTTTCCCCCTAAGCCTAAGGACACCCTGATGATCAGCCGGACCCCAGAGGTGACATGCGTGGTG
GTGGACGTGTCCCACGAGGACCCCGAGGTGAAGTTCAACTGGTACGTGGATGGCGTGGAGGTGCACAATG
CCAAGACCAAGCCAAGGGAGGAGCAGTACAACTCTACCTATCGCGTGGTGAGCGTGCTGACAGTGCTGCA
CCAGGACTGGCTGAACGGCAAGGAGTACAAGTGTAAGGTGTCTAATAAGGCCCTGCCTGCCCCAATCGAG
AAGACCATCAGCAAGGCAAAGGGACAGCCAAGGGAGCCTCAGGTGTATACCCTGCCACCCAGCCGCGACG
AGCTGACAAAGAACCAGGTGTCCCTGTACTGCCTGGTGAAGGGCTTCTATCCTTCCGATATCGCCGTGGA
GTGGGAGTCTAATGGCCAGCCAGAGAACAATTACAAGACCACACCTCCAGTGCTGGACTCCGATGGCTCT
TTCTTTCTGTATTCCAAGCTGACCGTGGATAAGAGCCGGTGGCAGCAGGGCAACGTGTTTAGCTGTTCCG
TGATGCACGAGGCCCTGCACAATCACTACACACAGAAGTCTCTGAGCCTGTCCCCCGGCAAGGGAGGAGG
AGGCAGCGGCGGAGGAGGCTCCGGAGGCGGCGGCTCTGGCGGCGGCGGCAGCGCCCCTGAACTGCTGGGA
GGACCAAGCGTGTTCCTGTTTCCACCTAAGCCCAAAGATACCCTGATGATCTCCAGGACCCCTGAAGTCA
CCTGCGTGGTCGTGGACGTGTCTCATGAGGACCCCGAAGTCAAGTTCAACTGGTACGTGGACGGAGTCGA
AGTCCATAACGCCAAGACCAAGCCTAGAGAAGAGCAGTACAACTCCACCTATAGAGTGGTGTCTGTGCTG
ACAGTGCTGCATCAGGATTGGCTGAATGGCAAGGAATATAAGTGTAAGGTGAGCAATAAGGCCCTGCCCG
CCCCTATCGAGAAGACCATCTCTAAAGCCAAAGGACAGCCAAGGGAGCCACAGGTGTATACACTGCCACC
CAGCCGGGACGAGCTGACCAAGAACCAGGTGAGCCTGACATGTCTGGTCAAGGGCTTCTACCCCAGTGAC
ATTGCTGTGGAGTGGGAGTCCAATGGCCAGCCTGAGAACAATTATAAAACTACCCCACCAGTGCTGGACA
GCGATGGCTCCTTCTTTCTGACCAGCAAGCTGACAGTGGATAAGTCCCGCTGGCAGCAGGGAAACGTGTT
TTCTTGTAGCGTGATGCATGAGGCCCTGCATAACCACTACACCCAGAAGTCCCTGTCTCTGAGCCCAGGC
AAGGGAGGCAGCGGAGGCGGAGGCAGCGGAGGCCTGGAGGTGCTGTTTCAGGGCCCTCAG
[855 nt withheld, positions 2861-3715]
AAGTCCTTCACCGTGGAAAAGGGCATCTACCAGACCAGCAACTTCCGGGTGCAGCCTACAGAGAGCATCG
TGCGATTTCCAAACATTACCAACCTCTGCCCCTTCCACGAGGTGTTTAACGCCACAACATTTGCCTCCGT
TTACGCCTGGAATAGAAAGAGAATCAGCAATTGTGTGGCCGACTACTCCGTGATCTATAACTTCGCCCCT
TTCTTCGCCTTCAAGTGCTACGGCGTTTCCCCAACAAAGCTGAATGACCTGTGCTTCACCAACGTGTACG
CCGACTCCTTCGTAATTAGAGGCAATGAGGTGTCCCAGATCGCACCAGGCCAGACCGGTAACATCGCTGA
CTACAACTATAAGCTGCCTGATGATTTTACAGGCTGCGTGATCGCCTGGAACTCCAACAAGCTGGATAGC
AAGCCTAGCGGCAACTACAACTACCTGTACCGGCTGTTTCGCAAGTCTAAGCTGAAACCTTTCGAGAGAG
ACATCTCCACAGAGATCTACCAGGCCGGTAACAAGCCTTGTAACGGGGTGGCCGGCTCCAACTGTTACAG
CCCTCTGCAAAGCTACGGCTTCCGGCCTACCTATGGAGTCGGCCACCAGCCATACCGGGTGGTCGTGCTG
TCCTTCGAGTTACTCCACGCCCCCGCCACCGTCTGCGGTCCTAAGAAGTCCACCAATCTGGTTAAGAACA
AATGCGTGAACTTCAACTTCAACGGCCTGACCGGGACCGGCGTGCTGACCGAAAGCAACAAAAAGTTCCT
CCCCTTCCAGCAGTTCGGCCGTGATATCGCTGACACCACAGATGCCGTCAGAGATCCACAGACCCTGGAA
ATCCTGGATATTACACCCTGCTCCTTCGGAGGAGTTTCTGTGATCACCCCCGGGACCAATACCAGCAACC
AGGTGGCTGTGCTGTACCAAGGTGTTAACTGCACCGAGGTTCCTGTGGCCATCCACGCCGATCAGCTGAC
ACCTACTTGGAGAGTGTACTCCACTGGCTCCAATGTGTTCCAGACCAGGGCCGGATGTCTGATCGGCGCC
GAGTACGTGAATAACAGTTACGAGTGCGACATCCCTATCGGCGCCGGCATCTGTGCCAGCTACCAGACCC
AGACAAAGAGCCATGGCAGCGCCTCCTCTGTAGCTAGCCAGAGCATCATCGCCTACACCATGAGCCTGGG
CGCAGAGAACAGCGTGGCCTATTCCAACAACTCTATCGCCATTCCCACCAACTTTACAATTAGCGTCACA
ACAGAGATCCTGCCCGTGAGCATGACCAAGACCAGCGTGGACTGTACAATGTACATCTGTGGCGACAGCA
CTGAATGCAGCAACCTGCTGCTGCAATACGGCTCCTTTTGCACCCAACTGAAGCGGGCGCTGACCGGAAT
CGCCGTGGAACAGGACAAAAATACCCAGGAGGTGTTCGCCCAAGTGAAGCAGATCTACAAGACCCCACCT
ATCAAGTACTTCGGCGGCTTTAACTTTAGCCAGATTCTCCCTGATCCTTCTAAGCCTAGCAAGCGGAGCT
TTATCGAGGATCTGCTGTTCAACAAGGTCACCCTGGCCGATGCCGGCTTTATCAAACAGTATGGCGATTG
TCTGGGCGACATAGCCGCCAGAGATCTGATCTGCGCCCAGAAATTCAACGGCCTGACAGTTCTCCCACCT
CTGCTGACCGACGAGATGATCGCTCAGTACACCTCTGCCCTGCTGGCTGGCACCATCACATCTGGGTGGA
CATTTGGCGCCGGCGCCGCCCTGCAGATCCCCTTTGCCATGCAGATGGCCTATAGATTCAACGGAATCGG
CGTGACCCAGAACGTGCTGTATGAAAACCAGAAGCTGATCGCTAACCAGTTCAATTCTGCCATCGGCAAG
ATCCAGGACTCCCTCTCCTCTACCGCCAGCGCCCTGGGCAAACTGCAGGACGTGGTGAATCACAACGCCC
AAGCCCTGAACACCCTGGTGAAGCAGCTCAGCAGCAAGTTTGGCGCCATCAGCTCTGTGCTGAACGATAT
CCTGTCTAGACTGGACCCCCCTGAAGCCGAAGTCCAGATCGATAGACTGATCACAGGTAGACTGCAGTCC
CTGCAAACCTACGTGACCCAACAGCTGATCAGGGCCGCTGAAATAAGAGCCAGCGCCAATCTCGCCGCTA
CCAAGATGTCCGAGTGTGTGCTGGGACAGTCTAAACGCGTTGACTTCTGCGGCAAAGGCTATCACCTGAT
GAGCTTCCCCCAGAGCGCGCCGCACGGCGTGGTGTTCCTGCATGTGACATACGTGCCTGCCCAAGAGAAG
AATTTCACAACCGCCCCTGCCATCTGCCACGACGGCAAGGCCCACTTCCCAAGAGAGGGCGTTTTCGTTT
CCAATGGCACACACTGGTTCGTGACACAAAGAAACTTCTACGAACCCCAGATTATCACCACCGACAACAC
CTTCGTGAGTGGCAATTGTGACGTGGTCATCGGAATCGTGAACAACACAGTGTACGACCCTCTGCAACCT
GAGCTGGACTCTTTTAAGGAAGAGCTGGACAAGTACTTTAAAAACCACACCAGCCCCGATGTGGACCTGG
GCGACATCAGTGGCATTAACGCCAGCGTGGTGAACATCCAAAAGGAAATCGACAGACTGAACGAGGTGGC
CAAGAACCTGAACGAGTCCCTGATCGACCTGCAGGAGCTCGGCAAATACGAGCAGGGATCTGGATACATC
CCCGAGGCCCCCAGAGATGGCCAGGCCTACGTGCGGAAGGACGGCGAGTGGGTACTGCTGAGCACATTCC
TGGGCAGATCCGGAGGAGGCCTGGTGCCACAGCAGAGCGGAGGCCTGAACGACATCTTCGAGGCCCAGAA
GATCGAGTGGCACGAGGGCTGATGAGGATCCAGATCTGCTGTGCCTTCTAGTTGCCAGCCATCTGTTGTT
TGCCCCTCCCCCGTGCCTTCCTTGACCCTGGAAGGTGCCACTCCCACTGTCCTTTCCTAATAAAATGAGG
AAATTGCATCGCATTGTCTGAGTAGGTGTCATTCTATTCTGGGGGGTGGGGTGGGGCAGGACAGCAAGGG
GGAGGATTGGGAAGACAATAGCAGGCATGCTGGGGATGCGGTGGGCTCTATGGGTACCCAGGTGCTGAAG
AATTGACCCGGTTCCTCCTGGGCCAGAAAGAAGCAGGCACATCCCCTTCTCTGTGACACACCCTGTCCAC
GCCCCTGGTTCTTAGTTCCAGCCCCACTCATAGGACACTCATAGCTCAGGAGGGCTCCGCCTTCAATCCC
ACCCGCTAAAGTACTTGGAGCGGTCTCTCCCTCCCTCATCAGCCCACCAAACCAAACCTAGCCTCCAAGA
GTGGGAAGAAATTAAAGCAAGATAGGCTATTAAGTGCAGAGGGAGAGAAAATGCCTCCAACATGTGAGGA
AGTAATGAGAGAAATCATAGAATTTTAAGGCCATGATTTAAGGCCATCATGGCCTTAATCTTCCGCTTCC
TCGCTCACTGACTCGCTGCGCTCGGTCGTTCGGCTGCGGCGAGCGGTATCAGCTCACTCAAAGGCGGTAA
TACGGTTATCCACAGAATCAGGGGATAACGCAGGAAAGAACATGTGAGCAAAAGGCCAGCAAAAGGCCAG
GAACCGTAAAAAGGCCGCGTTGCTGGCGTTTTTCCATAGGCTCCGCCCCCCTGACGAGCATCACAAAAAT
CGACGCTCAAGTCAGAGGTGGCGAAACCCGACAGGACTATAAAGATACCAGGCGTTTCCCCCTGGAAGCT
CCCTCGTGCGCTCTCCTGTTCCGACCCTGCCGCTTACCGGATACCTGTCCGCCTTTCTCCCTTCGGGAAG
CGTGGCGCTTTCTCATAGCTCACGCTGTAGGTATCTCAGTTCGGTGTAGGTCGTTCGCTCCAAGCTGGGC
TGTGTGCACGAACCCCCCGTTCAGCCCGACCGCTGCGCCTTATCCGGTAACTATCGTCTTGAGTCCAACC
CGGTAAGACACGACTTATCGCCACTGGCAGCAGCCACTGGTAACAGGATTAGCAGAGCGAGGTATGTAGG
CGGTGCTACAGAGTTCTTGAAGTGGTGGCCTAACTACGGCTACACTAGAAGAACAGTATTTGGTATCTGC
GCTCTGCTGAAGCCAGTTACCTTCGGAAAAAGAGTTGGTAGCTCTTGATCCGGCAAACAAACCACCGCTG
GTAGCGGTGGTTTTTTTGTTTGCAAGCAGCAGATTACGCGCAGAAAAAAAGGATCTCAAGAAGATCCTTT
GATCTTTTCTACGGGGTCTGACGCTCAGTGGAACGAAAACTCACGTTAAGGGATTTTGGTCATGAGATTA
TCAAAAAGGATCTTCACCTAGATCCTTTTAAATTAAAAATGAAGTTTTAAATCAATCTAAAGTATATATG
AGTAAACTTGGTCTGACAGTTACCAATGCTTAATCAGTGAGGCACCTATCTCAGCGATCTGTCTATTTCG
TTCATCCATAGTTGCCTGACTCGGGGGGGGGGGGCGCTGAGGTCTGCCTCGTGAAGAAGGTGTTGCTGAC
TCATACCAGGCCTGAATCGCCCCATCATCCAGCCAGAAAGTGAGGGAGCCACGGTTGATGAGAGCTTTGT
TGTAGGTGGACCAGTTGGTGATTTTGAACTTTTGCTTTGCCACGGAACGGTCTGCGTTGTCGGGAAGATG
CGTGATCTGATCCTTCAACTCAGCAAAAGTTCGATTTATTCAACAAAGCCGCCGTCCCGTCAAGTCAGCG
TAATGCTCTGCCAGTGTTACAACCAATTAACCAATTCTGATTAGAAAAACTCATCGAGCATCAAATGAAA
CTGCAATTTATTCATATCAGGATTATCAATACCATATTTTTGAAAAAGCCGTTTCTGTAATGAAGGAGAA
AACTCACCGAGGCAGTTCCATAGGATGGCAAGATCCTGGTATCGGTCTGCGATTCCGACTCGTCCAACAT
CAATACAACCTATTAATTTCCCCTCGTCAAAAATAAGGTTATCAAGTGAGAAATCACCATGAGTGACGAC
TGAATCCGGTGAGAATGGCAAAAGCTTATGCATTTCTTTCCAGACTTGTTCAACAGGCCAGCCATTACGC
TCGTCATCAAAATCACTCGCATCAACCAAACCGTTATTCATTCGTGATTGCGCCTGAGCGAGACGAAATA
CGCGATCGCTGTTAAAAGGACAATTACAAACAGGAATCGAATGCAACCGGCGCAGGAACACTGCCAGCGC
ATCAACAATATTTTCACCTGAATCAGGATATTCTTCTAATACCTGGAATGCTGTTTTCCCGGGGATCGCA
GTGGTGAGTAACCATGCATCATCAGGAGTACGGATAAAATGCTTGATGGTCGGAAGAGGCATAAATTCCG
TCAGCCAGTTTAGTCTGACCATCTCATCTGTAACATCATTGGCAACGCTACCTTTGCCATGTTTCAGAAA
CAACTCTGGCGCATCGGGCTTCCCATACAATCGATAGATTGTCGCACCTGATTGCCCGACATTATCGCGA
GCCCATTTATACCCATATAAATCAGCATCCATGTTGGAATTTAATCGCGGCCTCGAGCAAGACGTTTCCC
GTTGAATATGGCTCATAACACCCCTTGTATTACTGTTTATGTAAGCAGACAGTTTTATTGTTCATGATGA
TATATTTTTATCTTGTGCAATGTAACATCAGAGATTTTGAGACACAACGTGGCTTTCCCCCCCCCCCCAT
TATTGAAGCATTTATCAGGGTTATTGTCTCATGAGCGGATACATATTTGAATGTATTTAGAAAAATAAAC
AAATAGGGGTTCCGCGCACATTTCCCCGAAAAGTGCCACCTGACGTCTAAGAAACCATTATTATCATGAC
ATTAACCTATAAAAATAGGCGTATCACGAGGCCCTTTCGTC
Features (pLannotate 1.2.2; 15 found; start..end, strand, type, name):
    137..235     +  misc_feature   bom (fragment): basis of mobility region from pBR322
    321..700     +  enhancer       CMV enhancer: human cytomegalovirus immediate early enhancer
    701..904     +  promoter       CMV promoter: human cytomegalovirus (CMV) immediate early promoter
    993..1220    +  LTR            5' LTR (truncated) (fragment): truncated 5' long terminal repeat (LTR) from human T-cell leukemia virus (HTLV) type 1
   1224..1334    +  intron         CMV intron (fragment): modified intron A from human cytomegalovirus
   1385..1453    +  CDS            Ighv1-61 (fragment): HVM05_MOUSE - Also known as Igh-VJ558. Experimental evidence at protein level: Swiss-Prot protein existence level 1. From Mus musculus (Mouse).
   1787..2803    +  CDS            IGHG1: IGHG1_HUMAN - Experimental evidence at protein level: Swiss-Prot protein existence level 1. Constant region of immunoglobulin heavy chains. Immunoglobulins, also known as antibodies, are membrane-bound or secreted glycoproteins produced by B lymphocytes. In the recognition phase of humoral immunity, the membrane-bound immunoglobulins serve as receptors which, upon binding of a specific antigen, trigger the clonal expansion and differentiation of B lymphocytes into immunoglobulins- secreting plasma cells. Secreted immunoglobulins mediate the effector phase of humoral immunity, which results in
   2858..6430    +  CDS            S (fragment) (sequence partly withheld): SPIKE_SARS2 - Experimental evidence at protein level: Swiss-Prot protein existence level 1. [Spike glycoprotein]: May down-regulate host tetherin (BST2) by lysosomal degradation, thereby counteracting its antiviral activity. From Severe acute respiratory syndrome coronavirus 2 (2019-nCoV) (SARS-CoV-2).
   6624..6848    +  polyA_signal   bGH poly(A) signal: bovine growth hormone polyadenylation signal
   7386..7974    -  rep_origin     ori: high-copy-number ColE1/pMB1/pBR322/pUC origin of replication
   8146..8217    -  CDS            bla(M) (fragment): β-lactamase lacking the signal sequence; bla(M); allows cytosolic expression of β-lactamase
   8229..8375    -  CDS            TRA2_ECOLX (fragment): Protein predicted: Swiss-Prot protein existence level 4. Required for transposition of transposon Tn903. From Escherichia coli.
   8516..9331    -  CDS            KanR: aminoglycoside phosphotransferase; aph(3')-Ia; confers resistance to kanamycin in bacteria or G418 (Geneticin®) in eukaryotes
   9454..9541    -  promoter       AmpR promoter (fragment): bla
   9636..35      +  CDS            rop (fragment) (across the origin): Rop protein, which maintains plasmids at low copy number; rop
