[The description below was written by a language model from this plasmid's Addgene catalogue record and pLannotate feature annotations shown in this document.]
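Description:
pVRC8400-SARS-CoV-2-S2P-XBB-AVI is a 9.6 kb mammalian expression plasmid built on the pVRC8400 backbone for producing a soluble, tagged spike ectodomain from the SARS-CoV-2 XBB variant. It is propagated in E. coli through a high-copy ColE1/pUC-type origin and selected with kanamycin via an aph(3')-Ia (KanR) gene. The annotated fragments of bom, rop, β-lactamase and a Tn903 transposition protein appear to be backbone remnants rather than functional parts.

The expression cassette is driven by the human CMV immediate-early enhancer and promoter, followed by a truncated HTLV-1 5' LTR segment and a modified CMV intron A fragment, elements commonly included to boost transcript processing and expression, and it ends in a bovine growth hormone polyadenylation signal. The open reading frame begins with a short mouse immunoglobulin heavy-chain variable-region fragment, which most likely serves as a secretion leader, followed by human IgG1 constant-region sequence corresponding to the single-chain Fc (scFc) listed in the record. An HRV3C protease cleavage site separates this N-terminal Fc from the spike, and an AVI tag sits at the spike C terminus; neither of these short elements is annotated in the feature table. The spike insert carries the XBB substitutions and deletions listed in the record (for example G339H, R346T, V445P, F486S, F490S and D614G). "S2P" conventionally denotes the two-proline prefusion-stabilized form, although those changes are not itemized among the recorded mutations.

In such a design, the Fc allows affinity capture of the secreted fusion, HRV3C cleavage releases the spike, and the AVI tag permits site-specific biotinylation. This fits the associated publication's description of these constructs as molecular probes of spike for antibody and B-cell studies.
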