Addgene plasmid #196622: pVRC8400-SARS-CoV-2-S2P-XBB-AVI
Purpose: Expresses SARS-CoV-2 S2P protein from the XBB variant with single chain Fc, HRV3C protease cleavage site, and AVI tag
Depositing lab: Peter Kwong. Depositing organization: National Institute of Allergy and Infectious Diseases (NIAID). Publication: Molecular probes of spike ectodomain and its subdomains for SARS-CoV-2 variants, Alpha through Omicron. Teng IT, Nazzari AF, Choe M, Liu T, Oliveira de Souza M, Petrova Y, Tsybovsky Y, Wang S, Zhang B, Artamonov M, Madan B, Huang A, Lopez Acevedo SN, Pan X, Ruckwardt TJ, DeKosky BJ, Mascola JR, Misasi J, Sullivan NJ, Zhou T, Kwong PD. PLoS One. 2022 May 24;17(5):e0268767. doi: 10.1371/journal.pone.0268767. eCollection 2022. PubMed 35609088.
Backbone
  Vector backbone: pVRC8400
  Vector type: Mammalian Expression
Growth in bacteria
  Bacterial resistance: Kanamycin, 50 μg/mL
  Growth temperature: 37°C
  Growth strain: DH5alpha
  Copy number: Unknown
Gene/Insert
  Gene/Insert name: SARS-CoV-2-S2P-XBB
  Mutation: T19I, L24-, P25-, P26-, A27S, V83A, G142D, Y144-, H146Q, Q183E, V213E, G339H, R346T, L368I, S371F, S373P, S375F, T376A, D405N, R408S, K417N, N440K, V445P, G446S, N460K, S477N, T478K, E484A, F486S, F490S, Q498R, N501Y, Y505H, D614G, H655Y, N679K, P681H, N764K, D796Y, Q954H, N969K
  Entrez Gene: S (a.k.a. GU280_gp02, spike glycoprotein)
  Tag / fusion protein: scFc (N terminal on insert); HRV3C (N terminal on insert); AVI (C terminal on insert)
Terms and licenses: Academic/Nonprofit Terms; Industry Terms: Not Available to Industry
Depositor comments: Please visit https://www.biorxiv.org/content/10.1101/2021.12.29.474491v1 for bioRxiv preprint.
How to cite: pVRC8400-SARS-CoV-2-S2P-XBB-AVI was a gift from Peter Kwong (Addgene plasmid # 196622 ; http://n2t.net/addgene:196622 ; RRID:Addgene_196622)
